>Addgene plasmid #20656 | pWZL Neo Myr Flag PRKAG2 | addgene partial sequence | sequence record 26483 | 20656 with pWZL-Fwd
CTCCTTCTCTAGGCGCCGGCCGGATCCAGAATTCGCCACCATGGGGTCTTCAAAATCTAAACCAAAGGAC
CCCAGCCAGCGCCGGCGCAGGATCCGAGGTTACCTTGACTACAAAGACGATGACGACAAGCAATTGACAA
GTTTGTACAAAAAAGTTGGCATGCTGGAGAAGCTGGAGTTCGAGGACGAAGCAGTAGAAGACTCAGAAAG
TGGTGTTTACATGCGATTCATGAGGTCACACAAGTGTTATGACATCGTTCCAACCAGTTCAAAGCTTGTT
GTCTTTGATACTACATTACAAGTTAAAAAGGCCTTCTTTGCTTTGGTAGCCAACGGTGTCCGAGCAGCGC
CACTGTGGGAGAGTAAAAAACAAAGTTTTGTAGGAATGCTAACAATTACAGATTTCATAAATATACTACA
TAGATACTATAAATCACCTATGGTACAGATTTATGAATTAGAGGAACATAAAATTGAAACATGGAGGGAG
CTTTATTTACAAGAAACATTTAAGCCTTTAGTGAATATATCTCCAGATGCAAGCCTCTTCGATGCTGTAT
ACTCCTTGATCAAAAATAAAATCCACAGATTGCCCGTTATTGACCCTATCAGTGGGAATGCACTTTATAT
ACTTACCCACAAAAGAATCCTCAAGTTCCTCCAGCTTTTTATGTCTGATATGCCAAAGCCTGCCTTCATG
AAGCAGAANCTGGATGANCTTGGAATAGGAACGTACCACAACATTGCCTTCATACATCCAGACACTCCCA
TCATCAAAG
