[The description below was written by a language model from this plasmid's Addgene catalogue record.]
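Description:
pWZL Neo Myr Flag PRKAG2 is a retroviral mammalian expression plasmid built on the Gateway-compatible destination vector pWZL-Neo-Myr-Flag-DEST. It is propagated in bacteria under ampicillin selection, in a recombination-deficient strain chosen to limit rearrangement, which is a common concern with the repeated sequences found in retroviral vectors. Transduced or transfected mammalian cells are selected through a neomycin resistance marker using G418. The record gives no feature table, so the promoter driving the insert, the bacterial origin of replication and the arrangement linking the insert to the neomycin marker are not stated. Copy number is listed as unknown.

The insert is human PRKAG2, which encodes the gamma 2 non-catalytic subunit of AMP-activated protein kinase. The open reading frame was first placed in a Gateway entry vector and then moved into the destination backbone by an LR recombination reaction. This positions it downstream of backbone-encoded N-terminal myristoylation and Flag sequences. A myristoylation signal directs lipid modification that tethers the fusion protein to membranes, an approach often used to promote activation of kinases and signalling proteins. The Flag epitope allows detection or immunoprecipitation with standard antibodies.

The construct belongs to a library of myristoylated kinase and kinase-related clones assembled for integrative genomic screening aimed at identifying breast cancer oncogenes. It is suited to stable retroviral delivery and gain-of-function studies in mammalian cells. The depositors note that the identity of the gene has been verified but that the clone has not been fully sequenced, so minor mutations cannot be excluded.
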