Addgene plasmid #20656: pWZL Neo Myr Flag PRKAG2
Depositing lab: William Hahn & Jean Zhao. Depositing organization: Dana-Farber Cancer Institute. Publication: Integrative Genomic Approaches Identify IKBKE as a Breast Cancer Oncogene (Kinase Library Clones). Boehm JS, Zhao JJ, Yao J, Kim SY, Firestein R, Dunn IF, Sjostrom SK, Garraway LA, Weremowicz S, Richardson AL, Greulich H, Stewart CJ, Mulvey LA, Shen RR, Ambrogio L, Hirozane-Kishikawa T, Hill DE, Vidal M, Meyerson M, Grenier JK, Hinkle G, Root DE, Roberts TM, Lander ES, Polyak K, Hahn WC. Cell. 2007 Jun 15. 129(6):1065-1079. 10.1016/j.cell.2007.03.052 PubMed 17574021.
Backbone
  Vector backbone: pWZL-Neo-Myr-Flag-DEST
  Backbone manufacturer: William Hahn Lab (available at Addgene, #15300)
  Vector type: Mammalian Expression, Retroviral
  Selectable markers: Neomycin (select with G418)
Growth in bacteria
  Bacterial resistance: Ampicillin, 100 μg/mL
  Growth temperature: 37°C
  Growth strain: Stbl3
  Growth instructions: Stbl3 cells to prevent recombination.
  Copy number: Unknown
Gene/Insert
  Gene/Insert name: PRKAG2 (alt name: protein kinase, AMP-activated, gamma 2 non-catalytic subunit)
  Species: H. sapiens (human)
  Entrez Gene: PRKAG2 (a.k.a. AAKG, AAKG2, CMH6, H91620p, WPWS)
  Tag / fusion protein: Myr (N terminal on backbone); Flag (N terminal on backbone)
  Cloning method: Gateway Cloning
  Sequencing primers: 5′ pWZL-Fwd (GAA CCT CCT CGT TCG ACC); 3′ pWZL-Rev (TTC CGG GCC CTC ACA TTG)
Resource information
  A portion of this plasmid was derived from a plasmid made by: 3-E1
Terms and licenses: Academic/Nonprofit Terms; Industry Terms: Not Available to Industry
Depositor comments: ORFs were cloned into Gateway compatible pEntry vectors. An LR recombination reaction was performed to move the ORF to pWZL-Neo-Myr-Flag DEST such that the ORF would have 5' myristoylation and flag tags. This plasmid is part of a kinase library, and the gene has been verified, but has not been fully sequenced for minor mutations. Please see the following link for plasmids from this article that are not part of the kinase library http://www.addgene.org/pubmed/17574021
How to cite: pWZL Neo Myr Flag PRKAG2 was a gift from William Hahn & Jean Zhao (Addgene plasmid # 20656 ; http://n2t.net/addgene:20656 ; RRID:Addgene_20656)
